>Addgene plasmid #218394 | MUT_S1-H1 | addgene full sequence | sequence record 433909 | Addgene NGS Result
TTCACTCGAGTTTACCACTCCCTATCAGTGATAGAGAAAAGTGAAAGTCGAGTTTACCACTCCCTATCAG
TGATAGAGAAAAGTGAAAGTCGAGTTTACCACTCCCTATCAGTGATAGAGAAAAGTGAAAGTCGAGTTTA
CCACTCCCTATCAGTGATAGAGAAAAGTGAAAGTCGAGTTTACCACTCCCTATCAGTGATAGAGAAAAGT
GAAAGTCGAGTTTACCACTCCCTATCAGTGATAGAGAAAAGTGAAAGTCGAGTTTACCACTCCCTATCAG
TGATAGAGAAAAGTGAAAGTCGAGCTCGGTACCCGGGTCGAGGTAGGCGTGTACGGTGGGAGGCCTATAT
AAGCAGAGCTCGTTTAGTGAACCGTCAGATCGCCTGGAGACGCCATCCACGCTGTTTTGACCTCCATAGA
AGACACCGGGACCGATCCAGCCTCCGCGTACGGTTCGACCGCTGAACTGCATCGTCGCCGTGTCCCAGAA
TAAGGGCATCGGCAAGAACGGAGACCTTCCCTGGCCAAAGCTCAGGTACTGGCTGGATTGGGTTAGGGAA
ACCGAGGCGGTTCGCTGAATCGGGTCGAGCACTTGGCGGAGACGCGCGGGCCAACTACTTAGGGACAGTC
ATGAGGGGTAGGCCCGCCGGCTGCAGCCCTTGCCCATGCCCGCGGTGATCCCCATGCTGTGCCAGCCTTT
GCCCAGAGGCGCTCTAGCTGGGAGCAAAGTCCGGTCACTGGGCAGCACCACCCCCCGGACTTGCATGGGT
AGCCGCTGAGATGGAGCCTGAGCACACGCGGCCGCTGTTAACGCAGTGTTTCTCTTTTTTTCAGGCCAAA
CAAGAGGAACGCCAAACAAGAGGAACGCCAAACAAGAGGAACGCCAAACAAGAGGAACGCCAAACAAGAG
GAACGCCAAACAAGAGGAACGCCAAACAAGAGGAACGCCAAACAAGAGGAACGCCAAACAAGAGGAACGC
CAAACAAGAGGAACGCCAAACAAGAGGAACGCCAAACAAGAGGAACGCCAAACAAGAGGAACGCCAAACA
AGAGGAACGCCAAACAAGAGGAACGCCAAACAACACAGGTAAGTCCAAACAATTAGGGAACCAAACAATT
AGGGAACCAAACAATTAGGGAACCAAACAATTAGGGAACCAAACAATTAGGGAACCAAACAATTAGGGAA
CCAAACAATTAGGGAACCAAACAATTAGGGAACCAAACAATTAGGGAACCAAACAATTAGGGAACCAAAC
AATTAGGGAACCAAACAATTAGGGAACCAAACAATTAGGGAACCAAACAATTAGGGAACCAAACAATTAG
GGAACCAAACAATTAGGGAACCAAACAATTAGGGAACCAAACAATTAGGGAACCAAACAATTAGGGAACC
AAACAATTAGGGAACCAAACAATTAGGGAACCAAACAATTAGGGAACCAAACAATTAGGGAACCAAACAA
TTAGGGAACCAAACAAGCTAGCTGGCCAGTGAGATCCAAGAATCTTCCTGTCTCTGCTGATCCACTGATA
GGATTACAAGTACATGCCACCAAGCCCAGCTTCCTCTTACCATCTGCTGGGGACCAAACTTAGGCCCTCA
TTCCTACACAGTGAATACTTGACTTTGTTATCACCCAACCCTAATAAATAACTCACTATCCAAACAAGTT
GAAACCCTTAGAATTCTGTGTTGCTCCAGCATGATGTTGTGGTAAACGTTAATACAATAAGATGCACAGG
TCATAAGTGCACATTAGCTAAGTGTTGACAAAGACTTAGACCTACATAACTTAACCCTATTAGCCCTCCA
GAAAGTTCCTCATTCTCCATTCCAGGCAACTTTCATCACACCACATCATGTACAACTACTATTGAAGTTG
TTTTCCACTATAGATACAATGAGATGTCACATACGGCTTTGTGTTTTGATTTGCAAGTACCAATCGAGTA
TGAAATATGGAGTGGATATTGGACATTGGCCACCATCTAAATACTTTGTGTTAAAAGAATTGGTTTTCAT
AATTTGTTTTGTACTGACTGCTGGCTAGTCAGATTACCTGACTAGTATGGACAGGATTTTGCAATAATCA
TAATTCTTTTTTCGGGGAACCACCACAAGGAGCTCATTTTCTTGCCAAAAGTCTGGACGAAGCCTTAAAA
CTTATTGAACAACCAGAGTTAGCAGATAAAGTGGAGCTGTCATGGTTTGGATAGTTGGAGGCAGTTCCGT
TTACAAGGAAGCCATGAATCAGCCAGGCCATCTCAGACTCTTTGTGACAAGGATCATGCAGGAATTTGAA
AGTGACACGTTCTTCCCAGAAATTGATTTGGAGAAATATAAACTTCTCCCAGAGTACCCAGGGGTCCTTT
CTGAAGTCCAGGAGGAAAAAGGCATCAAGTATAAATTTGAAGTCTATGAGAAGAAAGGCTAACAGAAAGA
TACTTGCTGATTGACTTCAAGTTCTACTGCTTTCCTCCTAAAATTATGCATTTTTACAAGACCATGGGAC
TTGTGTTGGCTTTAGATCTATGAGTTATTCTTTCTTTAGAGAGGGATAGTTAGGAAGATGTATTTGTTTT
GTGGTACCAGAGATGGAACCTGGGATCCTGTGCATCCTGGGCAACTGTTGTACTCTAAGCCACTCCCCAA
AGTCATGCCCCAGCCCCTGTATAATTCTAAACAATTAGAATTATTTTCATTTTCATTAGTCTAACCAGGT
TATCTAGAGGATCCAGACATGATAAGATACATTGATGAGTTTGGACAAACCACAACTAGAATGCAGTGAA
AAAAATGCTTTATTTGTGAAATTTGTGATGCTATTGCTTTATTTGTAACCATTATAAGCTGCAATAAACA
AGTTAACAACAACAATTGCATTCATTTTATGTTTCAGGTTCAGGGGGAGGTGTGGGAGGTTTTTTAAAGC
AAGTAAAACCTCTACAAATGTGGTATGGCTGATTATGATCCTGCAAGCCTCGTCGTCCTGGCCGGACCAC
GCTATCTGTGCAAGGTCCCCGGCCCCGGACGCGCGCTCCATGAGCAGAGCGCCCGCCGCCGAGGCGAAGA
CTCGGGCGGCGCCCTGCCCGTCCCACCAGGTCAACAGGCGGTAACCGGCCTCTTCATCGGGAATGCGCGC
CTTCAGCATTGCCGGCATGTCCCCCTGGCGGACGGGAAGTATCCAGCTCGACCAAGCTTGGCGAGATTTT
CAGGAGCTAAGGAAGCTAAAATGGAGAAAAAAATCACTGGATATACCACCGTTGATATATCCCAATGGCA
TCGTAAAGAACATTTTGAGGCATTTCAGTCAGTTGCTCAATGTACCTATAACCAGACCGTTCAGCTGCAT
TAATGAATCGGCCAACGCGCGGGGAGAGGCGGTTTGCGTATTGGGCGCTCTTCCGCTTCCTCGCTCACTG
ACTCGCTGCGCTCGGTCGTTCGGCTGCGGCGAGCGGTATCAGCTCACTCAAAGGCGGTAATACGGTTATC
CACAGAATCAGGGGATAACGCAGGAAAGAACATGTGAGCAAAAGGCCAGCAAAAGGCCAGGAACCGTAAA
AAGGCCGCGTTGCTGGCGTTTTTCCATAGGCTCCGCCCCCCTGACGAGCATCACAAAAATCGACGCTCAA
GTCAGAGGTGGCGAAACCCGACAGGACTATAAAGATACCAGGCGTTTCCCCCTGGAAGCTCCCTCGTGCG
CTCTCCTGTTCCGACCCTGCCGCTTACCGGATACCTGTCCGCCTTTCTCCCTTCGGGAAGCGTGGCGCTT
TCTCATAGCTCACGCTGTAGGTATCTCAGTTCGGTGTAGGTCGTTCGCTCCAAGCTGGGCTGTGTGCACG
AACCCCCCGTTCAGCCCGACCGCTGCGCCTTATCCGGTAACTATCGTCTTGAGTCCAACCCGGTAAGACA
CGACTTATCGCCACTGGCAGCAGCCACTGGTAACAGGATTAGCAGAGCGAGGTATGTAGGCGGTGCTACA
GAGTTCTTGAAGTGGTGGCCTAACTACGGCTACACTAGAAGAACAGTATTTGGTATCTGCGCTCTGCTGA
AGCCAGTTACCTTCGGAAAAAGAGTTGGTAGCTCTTGATCCGGCAAACAAACCACCGCTGGTAGCGGTGG
TTTTTTTGTTTGCAAGCAGCAGATTACGCGCAGAAAAAAAGGATCTCAAGAAGATCCTTTGATCTTTTCT
ACGGGGTCTGACGCTCAGTGGAACGAAAACTCACGTTAAGGGATTTTGGTCATGAGATTATCAAAAAGGA
TCTTCACCTAGATCCTTTTAAATTAAAAATGAAGTTTTAAATCAATCTAAAGTATATATGAGTAAACTTG
GTCTGACAGTTACCAATGCTTAATCAGTGAGGCACCTATCTCAGCGATCTGTCTATTTCGTTCATCCATA
GTTGCCTGACTCCCCGTCGTGTAGATAACTACGATACGGGAGGGCTTACCATCTGGCCCCAGTGCTGCAA
TGATACCGCGAGACCCACGCTCACCGGCTCCAGATTTATCAGCAATAAACCAGCCAGCCGGAAGGGCCGA
GCGCAGAAGTGGTCCTGCAACTTTATCCGCCTCCATCCAGTCTATTAATTGTTGCCGGGAAGCTAGAGTA
AGTAGTTCGCCAGTTAATAGTTTGCGCAACGTTGTTGCCATTGCTACAGGCATCGTGGTGTCACGCTCGT
CGTTTGGTATGGCTTCATTCAGCTCCGGTTCCCAACGATCAAGGCGAGTTACATGATCCCCCATGTTGTG
CAAAAAAGCGGTTAGCTCCTTCGGTCCTCCGATCGTTGTCAGAAGTAAGTTGGCCGCAGTGTTATCACTC
ATGGTTATGGCAGCACTGCATAATTCTCTTACTGTCATGCCATCCGTAAGATGCTTTTCTGTGACTGGTG
AGTACTCAACCAAGTCATTCTGAGAATAGTGTATGCGGCGACCGAGTTGCTCTTGCCCGGCGTCAACACG
GGATAATACCGCGCCACATAGCAGAACTTTAAAAGTGCTCATCATTGGAAAACGTTCTTCGGGGCGAAAA
CTCTCAAGGATCTTACCGCTGTTGAGATCCAGTTCGATGTAACCCACTCGTGCACCCAACTGATCTTCAG
CATCTTTTACTTTCACCAGCGTTTCTGGGTGAGCAAAAACAGGAAGGCAAAATGCCGCAAAAAAGGGAAT
AAGGGCGACACGGAAATGTTGAATACTCATACTCTTCCTTTTTCAATATTATTGAAGCATTTATCAGGGT
TATTGTCTCATGAGCGGATACATATTTGAATGTATTTAGAAAAATAAACAAATAGGGGTTCCGCGCACAT
TTCCCCGAAAAGTGCCACCTGACGTCTAAGAAACCATTATTATCATGACATTAACCTATAAAAATAGGCG
TATCACGAGGCCCTTTCGTC
Features (pLannotate 1.2.2; 15 found; start..end, strand, type, name):
     19..289     +  protein_bind   tetracycline response element: contains seven copies of the tetracycline operator tetO tetracycline repressor TetR
    300..317     +  misc_feature   MCS (fragment): pUC18/19 multiple cloning site
    322..360     +  promoter       minimal CMV promoter: human cytomegalovirus (CMV) immediate early promoter
    453..536     +  CDS            DHFR (fragment): DYR_PIG - Experimental evidence at protein level: Swiss-Prot protein existence level 1. Key enzyme in folate metabolism. Contributes to the de novo mitochondrial thymidylate biosynthesis pathway. Catalyzes an essential reaction for de novo glycine and purine synthesis, and for DNA precursor synthesis. Binds its own mRNA and that of DHFR2 (By similarity). From Sus scrofa (Pig).
   2117..2215    +  CDS            Dhfr (fragment): DYR_RAT - Experimental evidence at protein level: Swiss-Prot protein existence level 1. Key enzyme in folate metabolism. Contributes to the de novo mitochondrial thymidylate biosynthesis pathway. Catalyzes an essential reaction for de novo glycine and purine synthesis, and for DNA precursor synthesis. Binds its own mRNA (By similarity). From Rattus norvegicus (Rat).
   2212..2436    +  CDS            Dhfr (fragment): DYR_MOUSE - Experimental evidence at protein level: Swiss-Prot protein existence level 1. Key enzyme in folate metabolism. Contributes to the de novo mitochondrial thymidylate biosynthesis pathway (PubMed:25980602). Catalyzes an essential reaction for de novo glycine and purine synthesis, and for DNA precursor synthesis (PubMed:25980602). Binds its own mRNA. From Mus musculus (Mouse).
   2740..2874    -  polyA_signal   SV40 poly(A) signal: SV40 polyadenylation signal
   2897..2980    -  CDS            large T antigen (fragment): large T antigen from SV40 (simian virus 40)
   2974..3201    -  CDS            str (fragment): STR_KLEPN - Protein inferred from homology: Swiss-Prot protein existence level 3. The aminoglycoside phosphotransferases achieve inactivation of their antibiotic substrates by phosphorylation. From Klebsiella pneumoniae.
   3212..3240    +  promoter       cat promoter (fragment): promoter of the E. coli cat gene encoding chloramphenicol acetyltransferase
   3241..3357    +  CDS            CmR (fragment): chloramphenicol acetyltransferase; cat; confers resistance to chloramphenicol
   3352..3408    -  CDS            lacI (fragment): lac repressor; lacI; The lac repressor binds to the lac operator to inhibit transcription in E. coli. This inhibition can be relieved by adding lactose or isopropyl-β-D-thiogalactopyranoside (IPTG).
   3591..4179    -  rep_origin     ori: high-copy-number ColE1/pMB1/pBR322/pUC origin of replication
   4350..5210    -  CDS            AmpR: β-lactamase; bla; confers resistance to ampicillin, carbenicillin, and related antibiotics
   5211..5315    -  promoter       AmpR promoter: bla
