[The description below was written by a language model from this plasmid's Addgene catalogue record and pLannotate feature annotations shown in this document.]
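Description:
MUT_S1-H1 is a mammalian expression plasmid built on the pUHD10-3 backbone that carries a synthetic three-exon splicing reporter, described in the record as a modified CHO DHFR minigene and assembled by Golden Gate cloning. Transcription is driven by a tetracycline-responsive promoter, annotated as seven tetO operator copies (the tetracycline response element) placed upstream of a minimal CMV promoter. Expression therefore depends on a tetracycline-controlled transactivator supplied by the host cell and can be regulated with tetracycline-class drugs. In bacteria the roughly 5.4 kb plasmid replicates from a high-copy ColE1/pUC-type origin and is selected with ampicillin through the bla gene and its native promoter.

The feature table picks up DHFR-homologous coding fragments near the start of the transcription unit and again about 1.6 kb downstream. This fits DHFR-derived flanking exons separated by intronic and engineered sequence that the annotation software does not recognise. The pig, rat and mouse labels on these fragments simply reflect the closest database matches. According to the catalogue entry, the middle exon is rich in SRSF1 binding motifs, the second intron contains a region rich in hnRNPA1 motifs, and the final 3' splice site carries an AG>GG mutation that destroys the conserved acceptor dinucleotide. An SV40 polyadenylation signal is annotated downstream of the minigene, on the opposite strand from it. Short fragments of large T antigen, str, cat and lacI appear to be nonfunctional backbone remnants.

The design suggests use in studying how a splicing enhancer factor (SRSF1) and a repressor (hnRNPA1) influence exon definition and splice-site choice when the terminal acceptor is disabled. It was presumably made for comparison with related minigene variants, though the record does not describe specific experiments.
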