Addgene plasmid #218394: MUT_S1-H1
Purpose: 3-exon minigene, with SRSF1 motif-rich middle exon, hnRNPA1 motif-rich region in second intron, and AG>GG mutation in final 3' splice site
Depositing lab: Oded Regev. Depositing organization: New York University.
Backbone
  Vector backbone: pUHD10-3
  Vector type: Mammalian Expression
Growth in bacteria
  Bacterial resistance: Ampicillin, 100 μg/mL
  Growth temperature: 37°C
  Growth strain: DH5alpha
  Copy number: High Copy
Gene/Insert
  Gene/Insert name: Modified CHO DHFR minigene
  Species: Synthetic
  Promoter: tetracycline-responsive promoter
  Cloning method: Golden Gate
  Sequencing primers: 5′ LNCX; 3′ EBV Reverse
Terms and licenses: Academic/Nonprofit Terms; Industry Terms: Not Available to Industry
How to cite: MUT_S1-H1 was a gift from Oded Regev (Addgene plasmid # 218394 ; http://n2t.net/addgene:218394 ; RRID:Addgene_218394)
